>Addgene plasmid #47808 | pFAB3905 | depositor full sequence | sequence record 68343 | Full Sequence
TCAGATAAAATATTTCTAGATTTCAGTGCAATTTATCTCTTCAAATGTAGCACCTGAAGTCAGCCCCATA
CGATATAAGTTGTTACTAGTGCTTGGATTCTCACCAATAAAAAACGCCCGGCGGCAACCGAGCGTTCTGA
ACAAATCCAGATGGAGTTCTGAGGTCATTACTGGATCTATCAACAGGAGTCCAAGCGAGCTCTCGAACCC
CAGAGTCCCGCTCAGAAGAACTCGTCAAGAAGGCGATAGAAGGCGATGCGCTGCGAATCGGGAGCGGCGA
TACCGTAAAGCACGAGGAAGCGGTCAGCCCATTCGCCGCCAAGCTCTTCAGCAATATCACGGGTAGCCAA
CGCTATGTCCTGATAGCGGTCCGCCACACCCAGCCGGCCACAGTCGATGAATCCAGAAAAGCGGCCATTT
TCCACCATGATATTCGGCAAGCAGGCATCGCCATGGGTCACGACGAGATCCTCGCCGTCGGGCATGCGCG
CCTTGAGCCTGGCGAACAGTTCGGCTGGCGCGAGCCCCTGATGCTCTTCGTCCAGATCATCCTGATCGAC
AAGACCGGCTTCCATCCGAGTACGTGCTCGCTCGATGCGATGTTTCGCTTGGTGGTCGAATGGGCAGGTA
GCCGGATCAAGCGTATGCAGCCGCCGCATTGCATCAGCCATGATGGATACTTTCTCGGCAGGAGCAAGGT
GAGATGACAGGAGATCCTGCCCCGGCACTTCGCCCAATAGCAGCCAGTCCCTTCCCGCTTCAGTGACAAC
GTCGAGCACAGCTGCGCAAGGAACGCCCGTCGTGGCCAGCCACGATAGCCGCGCTGCCTCGTCCTGCAGT
TCATTCAGGGCACCGGACAGGTCGGTCTTGACAAAAAGAACCGGGCGCCCCTGCGCTGACAGCCGGAACA
CGGCGGCATCAGAGCAGCCGATTGTCTGTTGTGCCCAGTCATAGCCGAATAGCCTCTCCACCCAAGCGGC
CGGAGAACCTGCGTGCAATCCATCTTGTTCAATCATGCGAAACGATCCTCATCCTGTCTCTTGATCAGAT
CATGATCCCCTGCGCCATCAGATCCTTGGCGGCAAGAAAGCCATCCAGTTTACTTTGCAGGGCTTCCCAA
CCTTACCAGAGGGCGCCCCAGCTGGCAATTCCGACGTCGAATTCAAAAGATCTTAAGTAAGTAAGAGTAT
ACGTATATCGGCTAATAACGTATTAAGGCGCTTCGGCGCCTTTTTTTATGGGGGTATTTTCATCCCAATC
CACACGTCCAACGCACAGCAAACACCACGTCGACCCTATCAGCTGCGTGCTTTCTATGAGTCGTTGCTGC
ATAACTTGACAATTAATCATCCGGCTCGTATAATGTGTGGAGGGCCCAAGTTCACTTAAAAAGGAGATCA
ACAATGAAAGCAATTTTCGTACTGAAACATCTTAATCATGCACAGGAGACTTTCTAATGGCGAGTAGCGA
AGACGTTATCAAAGAGTTCATGCGTTTCAAAGTTCGTATGGAAGGTTCCGTTAACGGTCACGAGTTCGAA
ATCGAAGGTGAAGGTGAAGGTCGTCCGTACGAAGGTACCCAGACCGCTAAACTGAAAGTTACCAAAGGTG
GTCCGCTGCCGTTCGCTTGGGACATCCTGTCCCCGCAGTTCCAGTACGGTTCCAAAGCTTACGTTAAACA
CCCGGCTGACATCCCGGACTACCTGAAACTGTCCTTCCCGGAAGGTTTCAAATGGGAACGTGTTATGAAC
TTCGAAGACGGTGGTGTTGTTACCGTTACCCAGGACTCCTCCCTGCAAGACGGTGAGTTCATCTACAAAG
TTAAACTGCGTGGTACCAACTTCCCGTCCGACGGTCCGGTTATGCAGAAAAAAACCATGGGTTGGGAAGC
TTCCACCGAACGTATGTACCCGGAAGACGGTGCTCTGAAAGGTGAAATCAAAATGCGTCTGAAACTGAAA
GACGGTGGTCACTACGACGCTGAAGTTAAAACCACCTACATGGCTAAAAAACCGGTTCAGCTGCCGGGTG
CTTACAAAACCGACATCAAACTGGACATCACCTCCCACAACGAAGACTACACCATCGTTGAACAGTACGA
ACGTGCTGAAGGTCGTCACTCCACCGGTGCTTAAGGATCGGTTGTCGAGTAAGGATCTCCAGGCATCAAA
TAAAACGAAAGGCTCAGTCGAAAGACTGGGCCTTTCGTTTTATCTGTTGTTTGTCGGTGAACGCTCTCTA
CTAGAGTCACACTGGCTCACCTTCGGGTGGGCCTTTCTGCGTTTATAGGATCCTAACTCGAGCCTAGGGA
TATATTCCGCTTCCTCGCTCACTGACTCGCTACGCTCGGTCGTTCGACTGCGGCGAGCGGAAATGGCTTA
CGAACGGGGCGGAGATTTCCTGGAAGATGCCAGGAAGATACTTAACAGGGAAGTGAGAGGGCCGCGGCAA
AGCCGTTTTTCCATAGGCTCCGCCCCCCTGACAAGCATCACGAAATCTGACGCTCAAATCAGTGGTGGCG
AAACCCGACAGGACTATAAAGATACCAGGCGTTTCCCCCTGGCGGCTCCCTCGTGCGCTCTCCTGTTCCT
GCCTTTCGGTTTACCGGTGTCATTCCGCTGTTATGGCCGCGTTTGTCTCATTCCACGCCTGACACTCAGT
TCCGGGTAGGCAGTTCGCTCCAAGCTGGACTGTATGCACGAACCCCCCGTTCAGTCCGACCGCTGCGCCT
TATCCGGTAACTATCGTCTTGAGTCCAACCCGGAAAGACATGCAAAAGCACCACTGGCAGCAGCCACTGG
TAATTGATTTAGAGGAGTTAGTCTTGAAGTCATGCGCCGGTTAAGGCTAAACTGAAAGGACAAGTTTTGG
TGACTGCGCTCCTCCAAGCCAGTTACCTCGGTTCAAAGAGTTGGTAGCTCAGAGAACCTTCGAAAAACCG
CCCTGCAAGGCGGTTTTTTCGTTTTCAGAGCAAGAGATTACGCGCAGACCAAAACGATCTCAAGAAGATC
ATCTTATTAA
Features (pLannotate 1.2.2; 9 found; start..end, strand, type, name):
     97..191     -  terminator     lambda t0 terminator: transcription terminator from phage lambda
    225..1016    -  CDS            neo: KKA2_KLEPN - Also known as kan, nptII. Experimental evidence at protein level: Swiss-Prot protein existence level 1. Resistance to kanamycin, neomycin, paromomycin, ribostamycin, butirosin and gentamicin B. From Klebsiella pneumoniae.
   1048..1152    -  CDS            tnpA (fragment): TN5P_ECOLX - Also known as tnp. Experimental evidence at protein level: Swiss-Prot protein existence level 1. Mediates transposition of transposon Tn5 by a 'cut and paste' mechanism. First, the monomeric transposase binds the 19 bp inverted DNA repeats flanking the transposon. Then, dimerization of the DNA- bound transposase creates a synaptic DNA complex. After nicking of the first DNA strand, excision of the transposon proceeds through a series of intermediates. The transposase then mediates the insertion of the transposon at a new site by strand transfer. The activity of the wild- type tran
   1336..1365    +  promoter       trc promoter: strong E. coli promoter; hybrid between the trp and lac UV5 promoters
   1457..2134    +  CDS            mRFP1: monomeric derivative of DsRed (Campbell et al., 2002)
   2167..2238    +  terminator     rrnB T1 terminator: transcription terminator T1 from the E. coli rrnB gene
   2254..2281    +  terminator     T7Te terminator: phage T7 early transcription terminator
   2315..2370    -  rep_origin     RSF ori (fragment): Plasmids containing the RSF 1030 origin of replication can be propagated in E. coli cells that contain additional plasmids with compatible origins.
   2458..3003    -  rep_origin     p15A ori: Plasmids containing the medium-copy-number p15A origin of replication can be propagated in E. coli cells that contain a second plasmid with the ColE1 origin.
