[The description below was written by a language model from this plasmid's Addgene catalogue record and pLannotate feature annotations shown in this document.]
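Description:
pFAB3905 is a small (about 3 kb) bacterial expression plasmid from the BIOFAB collection of standardized synthetic-biology parts, built on the pFAB1781 backbone for use in E. coli (the record lists BW25113 as the growth strain). It carries a kanamycin resistance gene (neo/nptII) followed by a lambda t0 terminator; a short Tn5 transposase fragment annotated next to it is most likely residual sequence from the Tn5 source of the marker. Replication depends on a p15A origin, and a short RSF-type origin fragment is also annotated nearby. The catalogue entry lists the plasmid as high copy, whereas p15A is generally regarded as a medium-copy origin compatible with ColE1-type plasmids, so the two descriptions do not fully agree.

The payload is a 124 bp synthetic insert combining "promoter 14" (apFAB154) with the translation initiation element BCD1 (apFAB681), placed upstream of an mRFP1 coding sequence. A BCD, or bicistronic design, uses a short leader open reading frame translationally coupled to the downstream gene so that translation initiation is less sensitive to the sequence of that gene. The automated annotation labels a 30 bp stretch upstream of mRFP1 as a trc promoter; this probably reflects sequence similarity of the synthetic promoter to that hybrid promoter rather than a separate element. The reporter is followed by tandem rrnB T1 and T7Te terminators, which insulate the transcription unit.

The plasmid is one member of a combinatorial set used to quantify promoter/BCD pairings by red fluorescence. This combination scored 124.41 arbitrary units, within a range of 6.14 to 634.54 across the set, placing it at a moderate-to-low expression level.
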