Addgene plasmid #47808: pFAB3905
Purpose: BIOFAB RFP reporter plasmid for measuring promoter 14 + BCD1 efficiency.
Depositing lab: Drew Endy. Depositing organization: Stanford University. Publication: Precise and reliable gene expression via standard transcription and translation initiation elements. Mutalik VK, Guimaraes JC, Cambray G, Lam C, Christoffersen MJ, Mai QA, Tran AB, Paull M, Keasling JD, Arkin AP, Endy D. Nat Methods. 2013 Apr;10(4):354-60. doi: 10.1038/nmeth.2404. Epub 2013 Mar 10. PubMed 23474465.
Backbone
  Vector backbone: pFAB1781
  Backbone size w/o insert (bp): 3000
  Vector type: Bacterial Expression, Synthetic Biology
Growth in bacteria
  Bacterial resistance: Kanamycin, 50 μg/mL
  Growth temperature: 37°C
  Growth strain: BW25113
  Copy number: High Copy
Gene/Insert
  Gene/Insert name: promoter 14 and BCD1 (alt name: apFAB154, apFAB681)
  Species: Synthetic
  Insert size (bp): 124
  Promoter: see insert
  Cloning method: Unknown
  Sequencing primers: 5′ Neo-R; 3′ p15A-R
Terms and licenses: Academic/Nonprofit Terms; Industry Terms: Not Available to Industry
Depositor comments: RFP fluorescence (Arbitrary Units, AU) is used to measure the efficiency of the promoter/BCD combination. Promoter/BCD combinations ranged from a low score of 6.14 to a high score of 634.54. The score for this combination was: 124.41
How to cite: pFAB3905 was a gift from Drew Endy (Addgene plasmid # 47808 ; http://n2t.net/addgene:47808 ; RRID:Addgene_47808)
