>Addgene plasmid #47808 | pFAB3905 | addgene partial sequence | sequence record 69721 | Neo-R 5'-GCCCAGTCATAGCCGAATAG-3'
CTGCGTGCAATCCATCTTGTTCAATCATGCGAAACGATCCTCATCCTGTCTCTTGATCAGATCATGATCC
CCTGCGCCATCAGATCCTTGGCGGCAAGAAAGCCATCCAGTTTACTTTGCAGGGCTTCCCAACCTTACCA
GAGGGCGCCCCAGCTGGCAATTCCGACGTCGAATTCAAAAGATCTTAAGTAAGTAAGAGTATACGTATAT
CGGCTAATAACGTATTAAGGCGCTTCGGCGCCTTTTTTTATGGGGGTATTTTCATCCCAATCCACACGTC
CAACGCACAGCAAACACCACGTCGACCCTATCAGCTGCGTGCTTTCTATGAGTCGTTGCTGCATAACTTG
ACAATTAATCATCCGGCTCGTATAATGTGTGGAGGGCCCAAGTTCACTTAAAAAGGAGATCAACAATGAA
AGCAATTTTCGTACTGAAACATCTTAATCATGCACAGGAGACTTTCTAATGGCGAGTAGCGAAGACGTTA
TCAAAGAGTTCATGCGTTTCAAAGTTCGTATGGAAGGTTCCGTTAACGGTCACGAGTTCGAAATCGAAGG
TGAAGGTGAAGGTCGTCCGTACGAAGGTACCCAGACCGCTAAACTGAAAGTTACCAAAGGTGGTCCGCTG
CCGTTCGCTTGGGACATCCTGTCCCCGCAGTTCCAGTACGGTTCCAAAGCTTACGTTAAACACCCGGCTG
ACATCCCGGACTACCTGAAACTGTCCTTCCCGGAAGGTTTCAAATGGGAACGTGTTATGAACTTCGAAGA
CGGTGGTGTTGTTACCGTTACCCAGGACTCCTCCCTGCAAGACGGTGAGTTCATCTACAAAGTTAAACTG
CGTGGTACCAACTTCCCGTCCGACGGTCCGGTTATGCAGAAAAAAACCATGGGTTGGGAAGCTTCCACCG
AACGTATGTACCCGGAAGACGGTGCTCTGAAAGGTGAAATCAAAATGCGTCTGAAACTGAAAGA
